>Addgene plasmid #146767 | pT7-EGFP-C1-HsRRP12-EBMmut_K | depositor full sequence | sequence record 289213 | Full Sequence
TAGTTATTAATAGTAATCAATTACGGGGTCATTAGTTCATAGCCCATATATGGAGTTCCGCGTTACATAA
CTTACGGTAAATGGCCCGCCTGGCTGACCGCCCAACGACCCCCGCCCATTGACGTCAATAATGACGTATG
TTCCCATAGTAACGCCAATAGGGACTTTCCATTGACGTCAATGGGTGGAGTATTTACGGTAAACTGCCCA
CTTGGCAGTACATCAAGTGTATCATATGCCAAGTACGCCCCCTATTGACGTCAATGACGGTAAATGGCCC
GCCTGGCATTATGCCCAGTACATGACCTTATGGGACTTTCCTACTTGGCAGTACATCTACGTATTAGTCA
TCGCTATTACCATGGTGATGCGGTTTTGGCAGTACATCAATGGGCGTGGATAGCGGTTTGACTCACGGGG
ATTTCCAAGTCTCCACCCCATTGACGTCAATGGGAGTTTGTTTTGGCACCAAAATCAACGGGACTTTCCA
AAATGTCGTAACAACTCCGCCCCATTGACGCAAATGGGCGGTAGGCGTGTACGGTGGGAGGTCTATATAA
GCAGAGCTCTCTGGCTAACTAGAGAACCCACTGCTTACTGGCTTATCGAAATTAATACGACTCACTATAG
GGAGACCCAAGCTCTAGCGCTACCGGTCGCCACCATGGTGAGCAAGGGCGAGGAGCTGTTCACCGGGGTG
GTGCCCATCCTGGTCGAGCTGGACGGCGACGTAAACGGCCACAAGTTCAGCGTGTCCGGCGAGGGCGAGG
GCGATGCCACCTACGGCAAGCTGACCCTGAAGTTCATCTGCACCACCGGCAAGCTGCCCGTGCCCTGGCC
CACCCTCGTGACCACCCTGACCTACGGCGTGCAGTGCTTCAGCCGCTACCCCGACCACATGAAGCAGCAC
GACTTCTTCAAGTCCGCCATGCCCGAAGGCTACGTCCAGGAGCGCACCATCTTCTTCAAGGACGACGGCA
ACTACAAGACCCGCGCCGAGGTGAAGTTCGAGGGCGACACCCTGGTGAACCGCATCGAGCTGAAGGGCAT
CGACTTCAAGGAGGACGGCAACATCCTGGGGCACAAGCTGGAGTACAACTACAACAGCCACAACGTCTAT
ATCATGGCCGACAAGCAGAAGAACGGCATCAAGGTGAACTTCAAGATCCGCCACAACATCGAGGACGGCA
GCGTGCAGCTCGCCGACCACTACCAGCAGAACACCCCCATCGGCGACGGCCCCGTGCTGCTGCCCGACAA
CCACTACCTGAGCACCCAGTCCGCCCTGAGCAAAGACCCCAACGAGAAGCGCGATCACATGGTCCTGCTG
GAGTTCGTGACCGCCGCCGGGATCACTCTCGGCATGGACGAGCTGTACAAGTCCGGACTCAGATCTCGAG
CTATGGGTCGCTCGGGAAAGTTGCCCTCTGGTGTCTCAGCTAAGTTGAAGCGCTGGAAGAAAGGCCACAG
CAGCGACAGCAACCCCGCCATCTGCCGCCACCGTCAGGCCGCCCGCAGCCGCTTCTTCAGCCGGCCGTCA
GGAAGGAGTGACCTGACAGTCGATGCTGTGAAGTTACATAATGAGCTGCAGTCAGGGTCCTTGCGCTTGG
GCAAAAGCGAAGCCCCGGAGACGCCCATGGAAGAAGAGGCGGAGCTGGTTCTCACCGAGAAGTCCTCGGG
TACCTTCCTGAGTGGCCTTTCCGACTGCACAAACGTCACCTTCAGCAAAGTACAGCGCTTCTGGGAGTCC
AACTCGGCTGCCCACAAGGAGATCTGTGCTGTTCTGGCTGCTGTCACTGAGGTGATTCGCTCCCAGGGAG
GGAAGGAGACGGAGACTGAGTACTTCGCTGCTCTGATGACAACAATGGAAGCAGTGGAGTCCCCGGAGTC
CCTGGCCGCCGTTGCTTACCTGCTGAACCTTGTCCTGAAGCGTGTTCCCAGCCCTGTGCTTATTAAGAAG
TTCTCTGATACCTCCAAAGCCTTCATGGATATCATGTCAGCTCAGGCCAGCAGCGGCTCCACCTCTGTCC
TCCGATGGGTCCTTTCCTGCCTGGCCACCCTTCTGCGGAAGCAAGACCTGGAGGCCTGGGGCTACCCCGT
GACCCTTCAGGTGTACCATGGGCTGCTGAGCTTCACGGTGCATCCCAAGCCCAAGATCCGGAAGGCTGCC
CAGCATGGAGTATGCTCAGTCCTCAAGGGCAGTGAATTCATGTTTGAAAAGGCCCCTGCCCATCATCCTG
CTGCCATTTCCACTGCCAAGTTCTGCATCCAGGAGATTGAGAAGTCTGGAGGCTCCAAGGAGGCCACCAC
CACGCTGCACATGCTGACGCTGCTGAAGGACCTGCTGCCCTGCTTCCCGGAAGGCCTGGTGAAGAGCTGC
AGTGAGACTCTCCTCAGGGTCATGACCTTGAGCCATGTGCTGGTGACAGCCTGTGCCATGCAGGCCTTTC
ACAGCCTCTTCCACGCCAGGCCTGGCCTGAGCACCCTGTCAGCAGAGCTCAACGCCCAGATCATCACGGC
CCTGTACGACTATGTTCCCAGTGAGAATGATTTACAACCCCTGCTAGCCTGGCTTAAGGTCATGGAGAAA
GCCCACATCAACCTGGTGAGGTTGCAGTGGGACCTGGGGCTAGGCCACCTCCCTCGCTTTTTTGGAACTG
CGGTGACCTGCCTCCTTTCCCCACACTCGCAAGTGCTGACTGCTGCTACGCAGAGCCTCAAGGAGATCCT
GAAGGAATGCGTGGCTCCCCACATGGCTGACATTGGCTCCGTGACCTCCTCGGCCTCAGGCCCTGCCCAA
TCTGTTGCCAAGATGTTCAGGGCAGTGGAGGAGGGCCTGACGTACAAATTCCATGCGGCCTGGAGCTCCG
TGTTGCAGCTGCTGTGTGTCTTCTTCGAGGCGTGTGGGAGACAGGCCCACCCTGTGATGAGGAAGTGCCT
CCAGTCCCTGTGTGACCTGCGCCTCTCCCCTCATTTCCCCCACACGGCGGCTCTTGACCAGGCAGTGGGG
GCTGCGGTGACCAGTATGGGACCTGAGGTGGTGCTGCAGGCTGTGCCTTTGGAAATTGATGGCTCTGAGG
AGACTCTGGATTTCCCACGGAGCTGGCTGCTGCCTGTCATCCGAGACCATGTTCAGGAAACGCGACTTGG
TTTTTTCACCACCTACTTCTTGCCCCTGGCTAACACCCTGAAGAGCAAAGCCATGGACCTGGCTCAGGCA
GGCAGCACAGTGGAATCTAAGATCTACGACACACTCCAGTGGCAGATGTGGACACTCCTGCCTGGGTTCT
GCACAAGGCCTACAGATGTGGCCATCTCCTTCAAAGGGCTGGCACGGACGCTGGGCATGGCCATCAGCGA
GCGTCCAGACCTGAGGGTCACCGTGTGCCAGGCCCTGCGCACCCTCATCACCAAGGGCTGCCAGGCAGAG
GCTGACCGTGCTGAAGTGAGTCGCTTTGCCAAGAACTTTCTGCCGATCCTCTTCAACCTGTATGGGCAGC
CCGTGGCAGCCGGGGACACTCCAGCCCCTCGCCGGGCTGTGCTGGAAACCATCAGAACTTACCTCACCAT
CACTGACACTCAGTTGGTGAACAGTCTCCTGGAAAAAGCCAGTGAGAAGGTGCTCGACCCTGCCAGCTCT
GACTTTACCAGATTGTCTGTCCTGGACCTGGTCGTGGCCTTGGCTCCGTGTGCTGACGAAGCTGCCATCA
GTAAGCTATACTCCACCATCCGGCCCTACCTAGAGAGCAAGGCCCACGGGGTGCAGAAGAAGGCCTACCG
AGTGCTGGAGGAGGTGTGTGCCAGTCCTCAGGGCCCCGGGGCCCTCTTCGTGCAGAGCCACCTGGAGGAC
CTGAAGAAGACACTGCTGGACTCGCTGCGGAGCACCTCCTCACCCGCCAAGAGGCCCCGTTTGAAGTGCC
TCCTACACATCGTGAGGAAGCTCTCAGCTGAACACAAGGAGTTCATCACTGCCCTCATCCCAGAGGTGAT
CCTGTGCACCAAGGAGGTGTCGGTGGGCGCACGGAAGAACGCTTTTGCACTGCTCGTGGAGATGGGCCAT
GCTTTCCTAAGGTTTGGCTCGAACCAGGAAGAGGCCCTGCAGTGCTACCTCGTCCTGATCTACCCTGGCC
TGGTGGGCGCGGTGACCATGGTCAGCTGCAGCATCCTGGCCCTGACCCACCTCCTTTTCGAGTTTAAAGG
TCTGATGGGGACCAGTACAGTGGAGCAGCTGCTGGAGAATGTGTGCCTGCTTCTGGCCTCCCGCACCCGT
GACGTGGTCAAGTCTGCACTGGGCTTCATCAAGGTGGCAGTGACTGTCATGGACGTGGCGCACCTGGCCA
AACATGTGCAGCTGGTGATGGAAGCCATTGGGAAGCTTTCAGATGACATGCGGCGGCACTTCCGCATGAA
GCTTCGGAACCTGTTCACCAAGTTCATCCGCAAGTTTGGATTTGAGCTGGTGAAAAGGCTGTTGCCCGAG
GAGTACCACAGAGTCCTGGTCAACATCCGGAAAGCTGAGGCCCGGGCCAAGAGGCACCGAGCCCTGAGCC
AGGCTGCCGTGGAGGAGGAAGAAGAGGAGGAGGAGGAGGAGGAGCCCGCCCAGGGCAAAGGTGACAGCAT
TGAGGAGATTTTAGCTGACTCAGAGGACGAGGAGGACAATGAGGAGGAGGAAAGAAGCCGAGGCAAGGAG
CAGCGGAAGCTGGCACGACAGAGGAGCCGGGCATGGCTGAAAGAGGGCGGTGGGGACGAGCCCCTCAACT
TCCTGGATCCCAAGGTGGCCCAACGAGTCCTGGCCACGCAGCCAGGGCCAGGCCGGGGCAGGAAGAAGGA
CCACAGCTTCAAGGTGAGCGCCGATGGCCGGCTGATCATAAGGGAGGAGGCAGACGGCAACAAGATGGAG
GAAGAGGAAGGTGCCAAAGGCGAAGATGAAGAGATGGCTGACCCAATGGAAGATGTGATCATCAGGAATA
AAAAGCACCAGAAGCTCAAGCACCAGAAAGAGGCTGAGGAGGAGGAGCTGGAGATACCCCCTCAGTACCA
AGCTGGAGGCTCTGGCATTCATCGCCCTGTGGCCAAGAAGGCTATGCCTGGGGCTGAATACAAGGCCAAG
AAAGCAAAAGGTGATGTGAAGAAGAAAGGCGAACCGGATCCCTATGCCGAAATCCCCCTCAACAGAAGCA
AGCTCAACCGCAGGAAGAAGATGAAGCTGCAGGGACAGTTCAAAGGCCTGGTGAAGGCTGCCCGGCGAGG
TTCCCAGGTGGGACACAAAAACCGCAGAAAGGATCGTCGACCCTGACAATTCTGCAGTCGACGGTACCGC
GGGCCCGGGATCCACCGGATCTAGATAACTGATCATAATCAGCCATACCACATTTGTAGAGGTTTTACTT
GCTTTAAAAAACCTCCCACACCTCCCCCTGAACCTGAAACATAAAATGAATGCAATTGTTGTTGTTAACT
TGTTTATTGCAGCTTATAATGGTTACAAATAAAGCAATAGCATCACAAATTTCACAAATAAAGCATTTTT
TTCACTGCATTCTAGTTGTGGTTTGTCCAAACTCATCAATGTATCTTAACGCGTAAATTGTAAGCGTTAA
TATTTTGTTAAAATTCGCGTTAAATTTTTGTTAAATCAGCTCATTTTTTAACCAATAGGCCGAAATCGGC
AAAATCCCTTATAAATCAAAAGAATAGACCGAGATAGGGT
[37 nt withheld, positions 5711-5747]
AAAGAACGTGGACTCCAACGTCAAAGG
[49 nt withheld, positions 5775-5823]
T
[91 nt withheld, positions 5825-5915]
G
[124 nt withheld, positions 5917-6040]
CAGGTGGCACTTTTCGGGGAAATGTGCGCGGAACCCCTATTTGTTTATTTTTCTAAATACATTCAAATAT
GTATCCGCTCATGAGACAATAACCCTGATAAATGCTTCAATAATATTGAAAAAGGAAGAGTCCTGAGGCG
GAAAGAACCAGCTGTGGAATGTGTGTCAGTTAGGGTGTGGAAAGTCCCCAGGCTCCCCAGCAGGCAGAAG
TATGCAAAGCATGCATCTCAATTAGTCAGCAACCAGGTGTGGAAAGTCCCCAGGCTCCCCAGCAGGCAGA
AGTATGCAAAGCATGCATCTCAATTAGTCAGCAACCATAGTCCCGCCCCTAACTCCGCCCATCCCGCCCC
TAACTCCGCCCAGTTCCGCCCATTCTCCGCCCCATGGCTGACTAATTTTTTTTATTTATGCAGAGGCCGA
GGCCGCCTCGGCCTCTGAGCTATTCCAGAAGTAGTGAGGAGGCTTTTTTGGAGGCCTAGGCTTTTGCAAA
GATCGATCAAGAGACAGGATGAGGATCGTTTCGCATGATTGAACAAGATGGATTGCACGCAGGTTCTCCG
GCCGCTTGGGTGGAGAGGCTATTCGGCTATGACTGGGCACAACAGACAATCGGCTGCTCTGATGCCGCCG
TGTTCCGGCTGTCAGCGCAGGGGCGCCCGGTTCTTTTTGTCAAGACCGACCTGTCCGGTGCCCTGAATGA
ACTGCAAGACGAGGCAGCGCGGCTATCGTGGCTGGCCACGACGGGCGTTCCTTGCGCAGCTGTGCTCGAC
GTTGTCACTGAAGCGGGAAGGGACTGGCTGCTATTGGGCGAAGTGCCGGGGCAGGATCTCCTGTCATCTC
ACCTTGCTCCTGCCGAGAAAGTATCCATCATGGCTGATGCAATGCGGCGGCTGCATACGCTTGATCCGGC
TACCTGCCCATTCGACCACCAAGCGAAACATCGCATCGAGCGAGCACGTACTCGGATGGAAGCCGGTCTT
GTCGATCAGGATGATCTGGACGAAGAGCATCAGGGGCTCGCGCCAGCCGAACTGTTCGCCAGGCTCAAGG
CGAGCATGCCCGACGGCGAGGATCTCGTCGTGACCCATGGCGATGCCTGCTTGCCGAATATCATGGTGGA
AAATGGCCGCTTTTCTGGATTCATCGACTGTGGCCGGCTGGGTGTGGCGGACCGCTATCAGGACATAGCG
TTGGCTACCCGTGATATTGCTGAAGAGCTTGGCGGCGAATGGGCTGACCGCTTCCTCGTGCTTTACGGTA
TCGCCGCTCCCGATTCGCAGCGCATCGCCTTCTATCGCCTTCTTGACGAGTTCTTCTGAGCGGGACTCTG
GGGTTCGAAATGACCGACCAAGCGACGCCCAACCTGCCATCACGAGATTTCGATTCCACCGCCGCCTTCT
ATGAAAGGTTGGGCTTCGGAATCGTTTTCCGGGACGCCGGCTGGATGATCCTCCAGCGCGGGGATCTCAT
GCTGGAGTTCTTCGCCCACCCTAGGGGGAGGCTAACTGAAACACGGAAGGAGACAATACCGGAAGGAACC
CGCGCTATGACGGCAATAAAAAGACAGAATAAAACGCACGGTGTTGGGTCGTTTGTTCATAAACGCGGGG
TTCGGTCCCAGGGCTGGCACTCTGTCGATACCCCACCGAGACCCCATTGGGGCCAATACGCCCGCGTTTC
TTCCTTTTCCCCACCCCACCCCCCAAGTTCGGGTGAAGGCCCAGGGCTCGCAGCCAACGTCGGGGCGGCA
GGCCCTGCCATAGCCTCAGGTTACTCATATATACTTTAGATTGATTTAAAACTTCATTTTTAATTTAAAA
GGATCTAGGTGAAGATCCTTTTTGATAATCTCATGACCAAAATCCCTTAACGTGAGTTTTCGTTCCACTG
AGCGTCAGACCCCGTAGAAAAGATCAAAGGATCTTCTTGAGATCCTTTTTTTCTGCGCGTAATCTGCTGC
TTGCAAACAAAAAAACCACCGCTACCAGCGGTGGTTTGTTTGCCGGATCAAGAGCTACCAACTCTTTTTC
CGAAGGTAACTGGCTTCAGCAGAGCGCAGATACCAAATACTGTCCTTCTAGTGTAGCCGTAGTTAGGCCA
CCACTTCAAGAACTCTGTAGCACCGCCTACATACCTCGCTCTGCTAATCCTGTTACCAGTGGCTGCTGCC
AGTGGCGATAAGTCGTGTCTTACCGGGTTGGACTCAAGACGATAGTTACCGGATAAGGCGCAGCGGTCGG
GCTGAACGGGGGGTTCGTGCACACAGCCCAGCTTGGAGCGAACGACCTACACCGAACTGAGATACCTACA
GCGTGAGCTATGAGAAAGCGCCACGCTTCCCGAAGGGAGAAAGGCGGACAGGTATCCGGTAAGCGGCAGG
GTCGGAACAGGAGAGCGCACGAGGGAGCTTCCAGGGGGAAACGCCTGGTATCTTTATAGTCCTGTCGGGT
TTCGCCACCTCTGACTTGAGCGTCGATTTTTGTGATGCTCGTCAGGGGGGCGGAGCCTATGGAAAAACGC
CAGCAACGCGGCCTTTTTACGGTTCCTGGCCTTTTGCTGGCCTTTTGCTCACATGTTCTTTCCTGCGTTA
TCCCCTGATTCTGTGGATAACCGTATTACCGCCATGCAT
Features (pLannotate 1.2.2; 18 found; start..end, strand, type, name):
     61..364     +  enhancer       CMV enhancer: human cytomegalovirus immediate early enhancer
    365..568     +  promoter       CMV promoter: human cytomegalovirus (CMV) immediate early promoter
    564..597     +  LTR            5' LTR (truncated) (fragment): truncated 5' long terminal repeat (LTR) from HIV-1
    613..631     +  promoter       T7 promoter: promoter for bacteriophage T7 RNA polymerase
    665..1381    +  CDS            EGFP: EGFP is a basic (constitutively fluorescent) green fluorescent protein published in 1996, derived from Aequorea victoria. It is reported to be a rapidly-maturing weak dimer with moderate acid sensitivity.
   1382..1402    +  misc_feature   MCS (fragment): multiple cloning site
   1403..5293    +  CDS            RRP12: RRP12_HUMAN - Also known as KIAA0690. Experimental evidence at protein level: Swiss-Prot protein existence level 1. From Homo sapiens (Human).
   5298..5333    +  misc_feature   MCS (fragment): multiple cloning site
   5350..5434    +  CDS            large T antigen (fragment): large T antigen from SV40 (simian virus 40)
   5457..5578    +  polyA_signal   SV40 poly(A) signal: SV40 polyadenylation signal
   5612..6040    -  rep_origin     f1 ori (sequence partly withheld): f1 bacteriophage origin of replication; arrow indicates direction of (+) strand synthesis
   6067..6171    +  promoter       AmpR promoter: bla
   6173..6530    +  promoter       SV40 promoter: SV40 enhancer and early promoter
   6565..7359    +  CDS            NeoR/KanR: aminoglycoside phosphotransferase from Tn5; aph(3')-II (or nptII); confers resistance to neomycin, kanamycin, and G418 (Geneticin®)
   7380..7532    +  CDS            ble (fragment): BLE_KLEPN - Experimental evidence at protein level: Swiss-Prot protein existence level 1. Binding protein with a strong affinity to the bleomycin family of antibiotics. Binds to CL990; an antimitotic-antibiotic compound. From Klebsiella pneumoniae.
   7591..7638    +  polyA_signal   HSV TK poly(A) signal: herpes simplex virus thymidine kinase polyadenylation signal (Cole and Stacy, 1985)
   7729..7745    -  polyA_signal   bGH poly(A) signal (fragment): bovine growth hormone polyadenylation signal
   7967..8555    +  rep_origin     ori: high-copy-number ColE1/pMB1/pBR322/pUC origin of replication
