[The description below was written by a language model from this plasmid's Addgene catalogue record and pLannotate feature annotations shown in this document.]
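Description:
pT7-EGFP-C1-HsRRP12-EBMmut_K is an 8,669-nt mammalian expression plasmid that produces human RRP12 (ribosomal RNA processing 12 homolog) as an N-terminal EGFP fusion. The catalogue lists the backbone as unknown, but the name and feature layout match an EGFP-C1-style vector into which a T7 promoter has been added. It is maintained in bacteria through a high-copy ColE1/pUC-type origin and selected with kanamycin. The Tn5 NeoR/KanR gene sits behind tandem bacterial (bla-type) and SV40 early promoters and is followed by an HSV TK polyadenylation signal. This arrangement allows kanamycin selection in bacteria and would permit G418 selection in mammalian cells. An f1 origin is also present. Several short annotated fragments (HIV-1 LTR, large T antigen, ble, bGH poly(A)) are most likely incidental sequence matches in the backbone rather than functional elements.

The expression cassette is driven by the CMV immediate early enhancer and promoter. A bacteriophage T7 promoter lies just upstream of the coding region and could also support T7 polymerase-driven transcription. The EGFP coding sequence is joined by a short multiple-cloning-site linker to the RRP12 open reading frame, which the depositor notes was derived from an NCBI cDNA record. The cassette ends in the SV40 poly(A) signal. "EBMmut" indicates a mutant version, and the associated publication concerns exon junction complex (EJC)-binding motifs, so the mutation presumably disrupts such a motif in RRP12. The record does not give the specific substitutions. The construct suits expression of fluorescently tagged mutant RRP12 in human cells, for example for localisation or interaction comparisons with a wild-type protein. The depositor sequence may be theoretical rather than fully verified.
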