Addgene plasmid #146767: pT7-EGFP-C1-HsRRP12-EBMmut_K
Purpose: Mammalian Expression of HsRRP12-EBMmut
Depositing lab: Elisa Izaurralde. Depositing organization: Max Planck Institute for Developmental Biology. Publication: SMG6 interacts with the exon junction complex via two conserved EJC-binding motifs (EBMs) required for nonsense-mediated mRNA decay. Kashima I, Jonas S, Jayachandran U, Buchwald G, Conti E, Lupas AN, Izaurralde E. Genes Dev. 2010 Nov 1. 24(21):2440-50. 10.1101/gad.604610 PubMed 20930030.
Backbone
  Vector backbone: Unknown
  Vector type: Mammalian Expression
Growth in bacteria
  Bacterial resistance: Kanamycin, 50 μg/mL
  Growth temperature: 37°C
  Growth strain: DH5alpha
  Copy number: High Copy
Gene/Insert
  Gene/Insert name: HsRRP12-EBMmut (alt name: ribosomal RNA processing 12 homolog)
  Species: H. sapiens (human)
  Entrez Gene: RRP12 (a.k.a. FLJ20231, KIAA0690, DKFZp762P1116)
  Cloning method: Unknown
Terms and licenses: Academic/Nonprofit Terms; Industry Terms: Not Available to Industry
Depositor comments: Sequence extracted from NCBI:BC012745.2 Plasmids from this collection were made available to the research community and donated after the lab closed. Please note that the sequence provided by the depositing laboratory may be theoretical/predicted or based on Sanger sequencing results. There may be discrepancies between sequencing results obtained by Addgene and the depositor sequence. If an Addgene verified sequence is not available, please contact before placing your order to request that our lab fully sequence the plasmid.
How to cite: pT7-EGFP-C1-HsRRP12-EBMmut_K was a gift from Elisa Izaurralde (Addgene plasmid # 146767 ; http://n2t.net/addgene:146767 ; RRID:Addgene_146767)
